>Addgene plasmid #86756 | myc-Atg14 S29A | addgene full sequence | sequence record 170523 | Addgene NGS Result
TTCGAGCTCGCCCGACATTGATTATTGACTAGTTATTAATAGTAATCAATTACGGGGTCATTAGTTCATA
GCCCATATATGGAGTTCCGCGTTACATAACTTACGGTAAATGGCCCGCCTGGCTGACCGCCCAACGACCC
CCGCCCATTGACGTCAATAATGACGTATGTTCCCATAGTAACGCCAATAGGGACTTTCCATTGACGTCAA
TGGGTGGAGTATTTACGGTAAACTGCCCACTTGGCAGTACATCAAGTGTATCATATGCCAAGTACGCCCC
CTATTGACGTCAATGACGGTAAATGGCCCGCCTGGCATTATGCCCAGTACATGACCTTATGGGACTTTCC
TACTTGGCAGTACATCTACGTATTAGTCATCGCTATTACCATGGTGATGCGGTTTTGGCAGTACATCAAT
GGGCGTGGATAGCGGTTTGACTCACGGGGATTTCCAAGTCTCCACCCCATTGACGTCAATGGGAGTTTGT
TTTGGCACCAAAATCAACGGGACTTTCCAAAATGTCGTAACAACTCCGCCCCATTGACGCAAATGGGCGG
TAGGCGTGTACGGTGGGAGGTCTATATAAGCAGAGCTCGTTTAGTGAACCGTCAGATCGCCTGGAGACGC
CATCCACGCTGTTTTGACCTCCATAGAAGACACCGGGACCGATCCAGCCTCCGCGGCCGGGAACGGTGCA
TTGGAACGCGGATTCCCCGTGCCAAGAGTGACGTAAGTACCGCCTATAGAGTCTATAGGCCCACCCCCTT
GGCTTCGTTAGAACGCGGCTACAATTAATACATAACCTTATGTATCATACACATACGATTTAGGTGACAC
TATAGAATAACATCCACTTTGCCTTTCTCTCCACAGGTGTCCACTCCCAGGTCCAACTGCACCTCGGTTC
TATCGATTGAATTCCCGAACCGACAGTCGGTCTCTTCACCAAGGCCATTCGCGCCACCATGGAGCAAAAG
CTCATTTCTGAGGAAGATCTCAATGGTGGTGGTGGTGGGTCGACCATGGCGTCTCCCAGTGGGAAGGGAG
CCCGGGCGCTGGAGGCTCCTGGCTGCGGGCCCCGGCCGCTCGCCCGGGACCTGGTGGACGCCGTGGACGA
TGCGGAGGGGCTGTACGTGGCTGTGGAGCGCTGCCCGCTGTGCAACACTACCCGCCGGCGGCTGACCTGC
GCCAAATGCGTTCAGAGCGGCGATTTCGTCTACTTCGACGGCCGCGACCGGGAGAGGTTTATCGACAAGA
AGGAAAGGTTAAGCCGACTTAAGAGCAAGCAAGAAGAATTTCAGAAAGAAGTGTTAAAAGCTATGGAAGG
AAAATGGATAACAGATCAGTTGAGATGGAAAATAATGTCCTGCAAGATGAGGATTGAACAGTTAAAACAA
ACAATATGTAAAGGAAATGAAGAAATGGAGAAAAATTCTGAAGGCCTTCTCAAAACCAAGGAAAAGAATC
AGAAGCTTTACAGTCGAGCACAACGGCACCAAGAGAAAAAGGAGAAGATTCAGAGGCATAATCGCAAACT
TGGTGACCTGGTAGAAAAAAAGACCATTGACTTAAGAAGTCATTATGAGCGTCTGGCAAATCTTCGACGA
TCCCATATATTAGAGCTCACCTCTGTCATTTTTCCAATCGAGGAAGTAAAGACGGGTGTGAGAGACCCCG
CAGATGTGTCTTCAGAGAGTGACAGTGCCATGACCTCCAGCACTGTGAGCAAGCTTGCTGAAGCCCGGAG
GACAACTTACCTCTCAGGACGATGGGTCTGTGACGATCACAACGGAGACACCAGCATTAGCATTACAGGG
CCTTGGATTAGCCTCCCTAACAATGGGGACTACTCTGCCTACTACAGCTGGGTGGAGGAGAAGAAAACAA
CCCAGGGGCCTGACATGGAGCAGAGTAACCCTGCCTACACCATCAGTGCTGCGCTGTGCTATGCAACTCA
GCTGGTCAACATTCTGTCTCATATACTTGATGTAAATCTTCCCAAAAAGCTCTGCAACAGTGAATTTTGT
GGCGAAAATCTAAGCAAGCAGAAATTTACTCGAGCAGTGAAGAAACTGAATGCAAATATTCTTTACCTTT
GTTTTTCTCAGCATGTAAATTTAGATCAATTACAACCACTGCATACCCTCAGGAATCTAATGTACCTGGT
CAGTCCAAGCTCTGAACACCTAGGCAGGTCAGGGCCCTTTGAAGTACGAGCAGACCTTGAGGAGTCCATG
GAATTTGTGGATCCCGGAGTTGCTGGAGAATCAGATGAGAGCGGAGATGAGCGCGTCAGCGATGAAGAAA
CCGACCTGGGCACAGACTGGGAGAACTTGCCTAGTCCCCGGTTTTGTGATATCCCTTCCCAGTCTGTGGA
AGTCTCCCAGAGTCAGAGCACCCAGGCGTCCCCACCCATCGCGAGCAGCAGTGCAGGTGGGATGATCTCC
TCTGCAGCAGCCTCGGTGACCTCCTGGTTTAAAGCTTACACTGGACACCGTTAAGCGGCCGCTAAGTAAG
TAAGGATCCCCAGCTTGGCCGCCATGGCCCAACTTGTTTATTGCAGCTTATAATGGTTACAAATAAAGCA
ATAGCATCACAAATTTCACAAATAAAGCATTTTTTTCACTGCATTCTAGTTGTGGTTTGTCCAAACTCAT
CAATGTATCTTATCATGTCTGGATCGGGAATTAATTCGGCGCAGCACCATGGCCTGAAATAACCTCTGAA
AGAGGAACTTGGTTAGGTACCTTCTGAGGCGGAAAGAACCAGCTGTGGAATGTGTGTCAGTTAGGGTGTG
GAAAGTCCCCAGGCTCCCCAGCAGGCAGAAGTATGCAAAGCATGCATCTCAATTAGTCAGCAACCAGGTG
TGGAAAGTCCCCAGGCTCCCCAGCAGGCAGAAGTATGCAAAGCATGCATCTCAATTAGTCAGCAACCATA
GTCCCGCCCCTAACTCCGCCCATCCCGCCCCTAACTCCGCCCAGTTCCGCCCATTCTCCGCCCCATGGCT
GACTAATTTTTTTTATTTATGCAGAGGCCGAGGCCGCCTCGGCCTCTGAGCTATTCCAGAAGTAGTGAGG
AGGCTTTTTTGGAGGCCTAGGCTTTTGCAAAAAGCTGTTAACAGCTTGGCACTGGCCGTCGTTTTACAAC
GTCGTGACTGGGAAAACCCTGGCGTTACCCAACTTAATCGCCTTGCAGCACATCCCCCTTTCGCCAGCTG
GCGTAATAGCGAAGAGGCCCGCACCGATCGCCCTTCCCAACAGTTGCGCAGCCTGAATGGCGAATGGCGC
CTGATGCGGTATTTTCTCCTTACGCATCTGTGCGGTATTTCACACCGCATA
[142 nt withheld, positions 3342-3483]
C
[141 nt withheld, positions 3485-3625]
CCTTTGACGTTGGAGTCCACGTTCTTT
[37 nt withheld, positions 3653-3689]
ACCCTATCTCGGGCTATTCTTTTGATTTATAAGGGATTTTGCCGATTTCGGCCTATTGGTTAAAAAATGA
GCTGATTTAACAAAAATTTAACGCGAATTTTAACAAAATATTAACGTTTACAATTTTATGGTGCACTCTC
AGTACAATCTGCTCTGATGCCGCATAGTTAAGCCAGCCCCGACACCCGCCAACACCCGCTGACGCGCCCT
GACGGGCTTGTCTGCTCCCGGCATCCGCTTACAGACAAGCTGTGACCGTCTCCGGGAGCTGCATGTGTCA
GAGGTTTTCACCGTCATCACCGAAACGCGCGAGACGAAAGGGCCTCGTGATACGCCTATTTTTATAGGTT
AATGTCATGATAATAATGGTTTCTTAGACGTCAGGTGGCACTTTTCGGGGAAATGTGCGCGGAACCCCTA
TTTGTTTATTTTTCTAAATACATTCAAATATGTATCCGCTCATGAGACAATAACCCTGATAAATGCTTCA
ATAATATTGAAAAAGGAAGAGTATGAGTATTCAACATTTCCGTGTCGCCCTTATTCCCTTTTTTGCGGCA
TTTTGCCTTCCTGTTTTTGCTCACCCAGAAACGCTGGTGAAAGTAAAAGATGCTGAAGATCAGTTGGGTG
CACGAGTGGGTTACATCGAACTGGATCTCAACAGCGGTAAGATCCTTGAGAGTTTTCGCCCCGAAGAACG
TTTTCCAATGATGAGCACTTTTAAAGTTCTGCTATGTGGCGCGGTATTATCCCGTATTGACGCCGGGCAA
GAGCAACTCGGTCGCCGCATACACTATTCTCAGAATGACTTGGTTGAGTACTCACCAGTCACAGAAAAGC
ATCTTACGGATGGCATGACAGTAAGAGAATTATGCAGTGCTGCCATAACCATGAGTGATAACACTGCGGC
CAACTTACTTCTGACAACGATCGGAGGACCGAAGGAGCTAACCGCTTTTTTGCACAACATGGGGGATCAT
GTAACTCGCCTTGATCGTTGGGAACCGGAGCTGAATGAAGCCATACCAAACGACGAGCGTGACACCACGA
TGCCTGTAGCAATGGCAACAACGTTGCGCAAACTATTAACTGGCGAACTACTTACTCTAGCTTCCCGGCA
ACAATTAATAGACTGGATGGAGGCGGATAAAGTTGCAGGACCACTTCTGCGCTCGGCCCTTCCGGCTGGC
TGGTTTATTGCTGATAAATCTGGAGCCGGTGAGCGTGGGTCTCGCGGTATCATTGCAGCACTGGGGCCAG
ATGGTAAGCCCTCCCGTATCGTAGTTATCTACACGACGGGGAGTCAGGCAACTATGGATGAACGAAATAG
ACAGATCGCTGAGATAGGTGCCTCACTGATTAAGCATTGGTAACTGTCAGACCAAGTTTACTCATATATA
CTTTAGATTGATTTAAAACTTCATTTTTAATTTAAAAGGATCTAGGTGAAGATCCTTTTTGATAATCTCA
TGACCAAAATCCCTTAACGTGAGTTTTCGTTCCACTGAGCGTCAGACCCCGTAGAAAAGATCAAAGGATC
TTCTTGAGATCCTTTTTTTCTGCGCGTAATCTGCTGCTTGCAAACAAAAAAACCACCGCTACCAGCGGTG
GTTTGTTTGCCGGATCAAGAGCTACCAACTCTTTTTCCGAAGGTAACTGGCTTCAGCAGAGCGCAGATAC
CAAATACTGTTCTTCTAGTGTAGCCGTAGTTAGGCCACCACTTCAAGAACTCTGTAGCACCGCCTACATA
CCTCGCTCTGCTAATCCTGTTACCAGTGGCTGCTGCCAGTGGCGATAAGTCGTGTCTTACCGGGTTGGAC
TCAAGACGATAGTTACCGGATAAGGCGCAGCGGTCGGGCTGAACGGGGGGTTCGTGCACACAGCCCAGCT
TGGAGCGAACGACCTACACCGAACTGAGATACCTACAGCGTGAGCTATGAGAAAGCGCCACGCTTCCCGA
AGGGAGAAAGGCGGACAGGTATCCGGTAAGCGGCAGGGTCGGAACAGGAGAGCGCACGAGGGAGCTTCCA
GGGGGAAACGCCTGGTATCTTTATAGTCCTGTCGGGTTTCGCCACCTCTGACTTGAGCGTCGATTTTTGT
GATGCTCGTCAGGGGGGCGGAGCCTATGGAAAAACGCCAGCAACGCGGCCTTTTTACGGTTCCTGGCCTT
TTGCTGGCCTTTTGCTCACATGTTCTTTCCTGCGTTATCCCCTGATTCTGTGGATAACCGTATTACCGCC
TTTGAGTGAGCTGATACCGCTCGCCGCAGCCGAACGACCGAGCGCAGCGAGTCAGTGAGCGAGGAAGCGG
AAGAGCGCCCAATACGCAAACCGCCTCTCCCCGCGCGTTGGCCGATTCATTAATGCAGCTGGCACGACAG
GTTTCCCGACTGGAAAGCGGGCAGTGAGCGCAACGCAATTAATGTGAGTTAGCTCACTCATTAGGCACCC
CAGGCTTTACACTTTATGCTTCCGGCTCGTATGTTGTGTGGAATTGTGAGCGGATAACAATTTCACACAG
GAAACAGCTATGACATGATTACGAATTAA
Features (pLannotate 1.2.2; 21 found; start..end, strand, type, name):
     14..393     +  enhancer       CMV enhancer: human cytomegalovirus immediate early enhancer
    394..597     +  promoter       CMV promoter: human cytomegalovirus (CMV) immediate early promoter
    733..776     +  intron         CMV intron (fragment): modified intron A from human cytomegalovirus
    828..846     +  promoter       SP6 promoter: promoter for bacteriophage SP6 RNA polymerase
    850..887     +  CDS            IgH signal sequence (fragment): signal sequence from the mouse immunoglobulin heavy chain variable region
    972..991     +  CDS            Myc (fragment): Myc (human c-Myc proto-oncogene) epitope tag
   1026..2501    +  CDS            ATG14: BAKOR_HUMAN - Also known as ATG14L From Homo sapiens (Human).
   2551..2685    +  polyA_signal   SV40 poly(A) signal: SV40 polyadenylation signal
   2754..3111    +  promoter       SV40 promoter: SV40 enhancer and early promoter
   3130..3284    +  CDS            lacZα (fragment): LacZα fragment of β-galactosidase; lacZ fragment
   3290..3341    -  misc_feature   bom (fragment): basis of mobility region from pBR322
   3360..3740    +  rep_origin     M13 ori (sequence partly withheld): M13 bacteriophage origin of replication; arrow indicates direction of (+) strand synthesis
   3816..3865    -  misc_feature   bom (fragment): basis of mobility region from pBR322
   3967..4002    -  CDS            rop (fragment): Rop protein, which maintains plasmids at low copy number; rop
   4097..4201    +  promoter       AmpR promoter: bla
   4202..5062    +  CDS            AmpR: β-lactamase; bla; confers resistance to ampicillin, carbenicillin, and related antibiotics
   5233..5821    +  rep_origin     ori: high-copy-number ColE1/pMB1/pBR322/pUC origin of replication
   6004..6096    +  CDS            lacI (fragment): lac repressor; lacI; The lac repressor binds to the lac operator to inhibit transcription in E. coli. This inhibition can be relieved by adding lactose or isopropyl-β-D-thiogalactopyranoside (IPTG).
   6109..6130    +  protein_bind   CAP binding site: CAP binding activates transcription in the presence of cAMP. E. coli catabolite activator protein
   6145..6175    +  promoter       lac promoter: promoter for the E. coli lac operon
   6183..6199    +  protein_bind   lac operator: The lac repressor binds to the lac operator to inhibit transcription in E. coli. This inhibition can be relieved by adding lactose or isopropyl-β-D-thiogalactopyranoside (IPTG). lac repressor encoded by lacI
