[The description below was written by a language model from this plasmid's Addgene catalogue record and pLannotate feature annotations shown in this document.]
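Description:
myc-Atg14 S29A is a 6.2 kb mammalian expression plasmid built on the pRK5 backbone that produces human ATG14 (also known as ATG14L or BARKOR) carrying an N-terminal myc epitope tag and a serine-to-alanine substitution at residue 29. It is propagated in E. coli through a high-copy ColE1/pUC-type origin and selected with ampicillin via the β-lactamase gene and its own promoter. The record lists no mammalian selection marker, which suits transient transfection.

Expression is driven by the human cytomegalovirus immediate early enhancer and promoter, followed by a fragment of CMV intron A and an SP6 phage promoter that could support in vitro transcription of the insert. The myc tag lies just upstream of the roughly 1.5 kb ATG14 coding sequence, and the transcript is terminated by an SV40 polyadenylation signal. The automated annotation also picks up a short fragment resembling an immunoglobulin heavy chain signal sequence between SP6 and the tag. This is probably a residual leader or splice-region element of the vector rather than a functional secretion signal. Downstream backbone features include the SV40 enhancer/early promoter region, an M13 origin for single-stranded DNA production, and remnants of lacZα, lacI, rop and bom along with lac promoter/operator elements.

Replacing serine 29 with alanine removes a potential phosphorylation site. The associated publication concerns ULK1 complex binding and phosphorylation of ATG14 downstream of MTORC1. The construct is therefore suited to serve as a non-phosphorylatable comparison to wild-type ATG14 in studies of autophagy initiation, with the myc tag allowing detection and immunoprecipitation.
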