Addgene plasmid #86756: myc-Atg14 S29A
Purpose: N-terminal myc-tagged protein expression in mammalian cells
Depositing lab: Do-Hyung Kim. Depositing organization: University of Minnesota. Publication: The ULK1 complex mediates MTORC1 signaling to the autophagy initiation machinery via binding and phosphorylating ATG14. Park JM, Jung CH, Seo M, Otto NM, Grunwald D, Kim KH, Moriarity B, Kim YM, Starker C, Nho RS, Voytas D, Kim DH. Autophagy. 2016;12(3):547-64. doi: 10.1080/15548627.2016.1140293. PubMed 27046250.
Backbone
  Vector backbone: pRK5
  Vector type: Mammalian Expression
Growth in bacteria
  Bacterial resistance: Ampicillin, 100 μg/mL
  Growth temperature: 37°C
  Growth strain: DH5alpha
  Copy number: Unknown
Gene/Insert
  Gene/Insert name: atg14
  Species: H. sapiens (human)
  Insert size (bp): 1479
  Mutation: S29A
  Entrez Gene: ATG14 (a.k.a. ATG14L, BARKOR, KIAA0831)
  Promoter: CMV
  Tag / fusion protein: myc (N terminal on insert)
  Cloning method: Unknown
  Sequencing primers: 5′ CMV-F
Terms and licenses: Academic/Nonprofit Terms; Industry Terms: Not Available to Industry
Depositor comments: IMAGE: 40034580
How to cite: myc-Atg14 S29A was a gift from Do-Hyung Kim (Addgene plasmid # 86756 ; http://n2t.net/addgene:86756 ; RRID:Addgene_86756)
